Addgene plasmid #189922: AAV-EFS-SaABE8e-bGH-U6-sgRNA-BsmBI
Purpose: AAV genome encoding SaABE8e and Sa sgRNA cassette on a single AAV, with BsmBI sites for protospacer installation
Depositing lab: David Liu. Depositing organization: Broad Institute. Publication: Efficient in vivo base editing via single adeno-associated viruses with size-optimized genomes encoding compact adenine base editors. Davis JR, Wang X, Witte IP, Huang TP, Levy JM, Raguram A, Banskota S, Seidah NG, Musunuru K, Liu DR. Nat Biomed Eng. 2022 Jul 28. pii: 10.1038/s41551-022-00911-4. doi: 10.1038/s41551-022-00911-4. PubMed 35902773.
Backbone
  Vector backbone: modified pX601
  Vector type: AAV
Growth in bacteria
  Bacterial resistance: Ampicillin, 100 μg/mL
  Growth temperature: 37°C
  Growth strain: NEB Stable
  Copy number: Unknown
Gene/Insert
  Gene/Insert name: SaABE8e (alt name: JRD239)
  Insert size (bp): 3843
  Mutation: SaCas9 D10A
  Promoter: EFS
  Cloning method: Gibson Cloning
  Sequencing primers: 5′ GAGAACCGTATATAAGTGCAG
Terms and licenses: Academic/Nonprofit Terms; Industry Terms: Not Available to Industry
How to cite: AAV-EFS-SaABE8e-bGH-U6-sgRNA-BsmBI was a gift from David Liu (Addgene plasmid # 189922 ; http://n2t.net/addgene:189922 ; RRID:Addgene_189922)
