[The description below was written by a language model from this plasmid's Addgene catalogue record and pLannotate feature annotations shown in this document.]
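Description:
AAV-EFS-SaABE8e-bGH-U6-sgRNA-BsmBI is an AAV transfer plasmid built on a modified pX601 backbone. It carries a complete adenine base editor and its guide RNA cassette between two AAV2 inverted terminal repeats, so that both components can be packaged into a single AAV particle. The 7,873 nt plasmid is propagated in E. coli through a high-copy ColE1/pUC-type origin and selected with ampicillin (AmpR under its own bla promoter). The backbone also contains an f1 origin and remnants of lac-region sequences (lacZα and lacI fragments, CAP site, lac promoter and operator) that lie outside the ITRs and are not part of the packaged genome. The record lists a recombination-deficient growth strain, which fits the general instability of ITR repeats.

Within the ITRs, the compact EFS (EF-1α core) promoter drives SaABE8e, a recorded 3,843 bp insert. In the feature table it appears as an E. coli TadA-derived deaminase domain fused upstream of Staphylococcus aureus Cas9. The Cas9 carries the D10A mutation, making it a nickase, so the fusion deaminates adenines in the target window (A•T to G•C conversion) without making double-strand breaks. Transcription ends at a bGH polyadenylation signal. Downstream and in the opposite orientation, a human U6 Pol III promoter drives an Sa sgRNA scaffold. According to the catalogue entry, BsmBI sites between them allow a chosen protospacer to be inserted, though these sites are not annotated in the feature table. The small promoter and compact Cas9 orthologue reflect a size-optimised design intended to fit AAV packaging limits, and the construct is meant for producing single-AAV vectors for in vivo adenine base editing.
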