Features (pLannotate 1.2.2; 18 found; start..end, strand, type, name):
      1..131     +  repeat_region  AAV2 ITR (fragment): inverted terminal repeat of adeno-associated virus serotype 2 inverted
    145..302     +  CDS            lacZα (fragment): LacZα fragment of β-galactosidase; lacZ fragment
    307..735     +  rep_origin     f1 ori (sequence partly withheld): f1 bacteriophage origin of replication; arrow indicates direction of (+) strand synthesis
    788..892     +  promoter       AmpR promoter: bla
    893..1753    +  CDS            AmpR: β-lactamase; bla; confers resistance to ampicillin, carbenicillin, and related antibiotics
   1924..2512    +  rep_origin     ori: high-copy-number ColE1/pMB1/pBR322/pUC origin of replication
   2695..2787    +  CDS            lacI (fragment): lac repressor; lacI; The lac repressor binds to the lac operator to inhibit transcription in E. coli. This inhibition can be relieved by adding lactose or isopropyl-β-D-thiogalactopyranoside (IPTG).
   2800..2821    +  protein_bind   CAP binding site: CAP binding activates transcription in the presence of cAMP. E. coli catabolite activator protein
   2836..2866    +  promoter       lac promoter: promoter for the E. coli lac operon
   2874..2890    +  protein_bind   lac operator: The lac repressor binds to the lac operator to inhibit transcription in E. coli. This inhibition can be relieved by adding lactose or isopropyl-β-D-thiogalactopyranoside (IPTG). lac repressor encoded by lacI
   2940..3070    -  repeat_region  AAV2 ITR (fragment): inverted terminal repeat of adeno-associated virus serotype 2 inverted
   3092..3110    +  CDS            small t antigen (fragment): SV40 (simian virus 40) small t antigen
   3136..3347    +  promoter       EF-1α core promoter: core promoter for human elongation factor EF-1α
   3418..3909    +  CDS            tadA: TADA_ECOLI - Also known as yfhC. Experimental evidence at protein level: Swiss-Prot protein existence level 1. Catalyzes the deamination of adenosine to inosine at the wobble position 34 of tRNA(Arg2). Essential for cell viability. From Escherichia coli (strain K12).
   4015..7170    +  CDS            cas9: CAS9_STAAU - Experimental evidence at protein level: Swiss-Prot protein existence level 1. CRISPR (clustered regularly interspaced short palindromic repeat) is an adaptive immune system that provides protection against mobile genetic elements (viruses, transposable elements and conjugative plasmids). CRISPR clusters contain spacers, sequences complementary to antecedent mobile elements, and target invading nucleic acids. CRISPR clusters are transcribed and processed into CRISPR RNA (crRNA). In type II CRISPR systems correct processing of pre-crRNA requires a trans- encoded small RNA (tracrRNA)
   7247..7471    +  polyA_signal   bGH poly(A) signal: bovine growth hormone polyadenylation signal
   7497..7555    -  misc_RNA       Sa gRNA scaffold (fragment): guide RNA scaffold for the Staphylococcus aureus CRISPR/Cas9 system
   7610..7850    -  promoter       U6 promoter: RNA polymerase III promoter for human U6 snRNA
>Addgene plasmid #189922 | AAV-EFS-SaABE8e-bGH-U6-sgRNA-BsmBI | addgene full sequence | sequence record 371180 | Addgene NGS Result
AGGAACCCCTAGTGATGGAGTTGGCCACTCCCTCTCTGCGCGCTCGCTCGCTCACTGAGGCCGGGCGACC
AAAGGTCGCCCGACGCCCGGGCTTTGCCCGGGCGGCCTCAGTGAGCGAGCGAGCGCGCAGCCTTAATTAA
CCTAATTCACTGGCCGTCGTTTTACAACGTCGTGACTGGGAAAACCCTGGCGTTACCCAACTTAATCGCC
TTGCAGCACATCCCCCTTTCGCCAGCTGGCGTAATAGCGAAGAGGCCCGCACCGATCGCCCTTCCCAACA
GTTGCGCAGCCTGAATGGCGAATGGG
[124 nt withheld, positions 307-430]
C
[91 nt withheld, positions 432-522]
A
[49 nt withheld, positions 524-572]
CCTTTGACGTTGGAGTCCACGTTCTTT
[37 nt withheld, positions 600-636]
ACCCTATCTCGGTCTATTCTTTTGATTTATAAGGGATTTTGCCGATTTCGGCCTATTGGTTAAAAAATGA
GCTGATTTAACAAAAATTTAACGCGAATTTTAACAAAATATTAACGCTTACAATTTAGGTGGCACTTTTC
GGGGAAATGTGCGCGGAACCCCTATTTGTTTATTTTTCTAAATACATTCAAATATGTATCCGCTCATGAG
ACAATAACCCTGATAAATGCTTCAATAATATTGAAAAAGGAAGAGTATGAGTATTCAACATTTCCGTGTC
GCCCTTATTCCCTTTTTTGCGGCATTTTGCCTTCCTGTTTTTGCTCACCCAGAAACGCTGGTGAAAGTAA
AAGATGCTGAAGATCAGTTGGGTGCACGAGTGGGTTACATCGAACTGGATCTCAACAGCGGTAAGATCCT
TGAGAGTTTTCGCCCCGAAGAACGTTTTCCAATGATGAGCACTTTTAAAGTTCTGCTATGTGGCGCGGTA
TTATCCCGTATTGACGCCGGGCAAGAGCAACTCGGTCGCCGCATACACTATTCTCAGAATGACTTGGTTG
AGTACTCACCAGTCACAGAAAAGCATCTTACGGATGGCATGACAGTAAGAGAATTATGCAGTGCTGCCAT
AACCATGAGTGATAACACTGCGGCCAACTTACTTCTGACAACGATCGGAGGACCGAAGGAGCTAACCGCT
TTTTTGCACAACATGGGGGATCATGTAACTCGCCTTGATCGTTGGGAACCGGAGCTGAATGAAGCCATAC
CAAACGACGAGCGTGACACCACGATGCCTGTAGCAATGGCAACAACGTTGCGCAAACTATTAACTGGCGA
ACTACTTACTCTAGCTTCCCGGCAACAATTAATAGACTGGATGGAGGCGGATAAAGTTGCAGGACCACTT
CTGCGCTCGGCCCTTCCGGCTGGCTGGTTTATTGCTGATAAATCTGGAGCCGGTGAGCGTGGGTCTCGCG
GTATCATTGCAGCACTGGGGCCAGATGGTAAGCCCTCCCGTATCGTAGTTATCTACACGACGGGGAGTCA
GGCAACTATGGATGAACGAAATAGACAGATCGCTGAGATAGGTGCCTCACTGATTAAGCATTGGTAACTG
TCAGACCAAGTTTACTCATATATACTTTAGATTGATTTAAAACTTCATTTTTAATTTAAAAGGATCTAGG
TGAAGATCCTTTTTGATAATCTCATGACCAAAATCCCTTAACGTGAGTTTTCGTTCCACTGAGCGTCAGA
CCCCGTAGAAAAGATCAAAGGATCTTCTTGAGATCCTTTTTTTCTGCGCGTAATCTGCTGCTTGCAAACA
AAAAAACCACCGCTACCAGCGGTGGTTTGTTTGCCGGATCAAGAGCTACCAACTCTTTTTCCGAAGGTAA
CTGGCTTCAGCAGAGCGCAGATACCAAATACTGTTCTTCTAGTGTAGCCGTAGTTAGGCCACCACTTCAA
GAACTCTGTAGCACCGCCTACATACCTCGCTCTGCTAATCCTGTTACCAGTGGCTGCTGCCAGTGGCGAT
AAGTCGTGTCTTACCGGGTTGGACTCAAGACGATAGTTACCGGATAAGGCGCAGCGGTCGGGCTGAACGG
GGGGTTCGTGCACACAGCCCAGCTTGGAGCGAACGACCTACACCGAACTGAGATACCTACAGCGTGAGCT
ATGAGAAAGCGCCACGCTTCCCGAAGGGAGAAAGGCGGACAGGTATCCGGTAAGCGGCAGGGTCGGAACA
GGAGAGCGCACGAGGGAGCTTCCAGGGGGAAACGCCTGGTATCTTTATAGTCCTGTCGGGTTTCGCCACC
TCTGACTTGAGCGTCGATTTTTGTGATGCTCGTCAGGGGGGCGGAGCCTATGGAAAAACGCCAGCAACGC
GGCCTTTTTACGGTTCCTGGCCTTTTGCTGGCCTTTTGCTCACATGTTCTTTCCTGCGTTATCCCCTGAT
TCTGTGGATAACCGTATTACCGCCTTTGAGTGAGCTGATACCGCTCGCCGCAGCCGAACGACCGAGCGCA
GCGAGTCAGTGAGCGAGGAAGCGGAAGAGCGCCCAATACGCAAACCGCCTCTCCCCGCGCGTTGGCCGAT
TCATTAATGCAGCTGGCACGACAGGTTTCCCGACTGGAAAGCGGGCAGTGAGCGCAACGCAATTAATGTG
AGTTAGCTCACTCATTAGGCACCCCAGGCTTTACACTTTATGCTTCCGGCTCGTATGTTGTGTGGAATTG
TGAGCGGATAACAATTTCACACAGGAAACAGCTATGACCATGATTACGCCAGATTTAATTAAGGCTGCGC
GCTCGCTCGCTCACTGAGGCCGCCCGGGCAAAGCCCGGGCGTCGGGCGACCTTTGGTCGCCCGGCCTCAG
TGAGCGAGCGAGCGCGCAGAGAGGGAGTGGCCAACTCCATCACTAGGGGTTCCTGCGGCCTCTAGAATTC
GCTAGCTAGGTCTTGAAAGGAGTGGGAATTGGCTCCGGTGCCCGTCAGTGGGCAGAGCGCACATCGCCCA
CAGTCCCCGAGAAGTTGGGGGGAGGGGTCGGCAATTGATCCGGTGCCTAGAGAAGGTGGCGCGGGGTAAA
CTGGGAAAGTGATGTCGTGTACTGGCTCCGCCTTTTTCCCGAGGGTGGGGGAGAACCGTATATAAGTGCA
GTAGTCGCCGTGAACGTTCTTTTTCGCAACGGGTTTGCCGCCAGAACACAGGACCGGTGCCACCATGAAA
CGGACAGCCGACGGAAGCGAGTTCGAGTCACCAAAGAAGAAGCGGAAAGTCTCTGAGGTGGAGTTTTCCC
ACGAGTACTGGATGAGACATGCCCTGACCCTGGCCAAGAGGGCACGGGATGAGAGGGAGGTGCCTGTGGG
AGCCGTGCTGGTGCTGAACAATAGAGTGATCGGCGAGGGCTGGAACAGAGCCATCGGCCTGCACGACCCA
ACAGCCCATGCCGAAATTATGGCCCTGAGACAGGGCGGCCTGGTCATGCAGAACTACAGACTGATTGACG
CCACCCTGTACGTGACATTCGAGCCTTGCGTGATGTGCGCCGGCGCCATGATCCACTCTAGGATCGGCCG
CGTGGTGTTTGGCGTGAGGAACTCAAAAAGAGGCGCCGCAGGCTCCCTGATGAACGTGCTGAACTACCCC
GGCATGAATCACCGCGTCGAAATTACCGAGGGAATCCTGGCAGATGAATGTGCCGCCCTGCTGTGCGATT
TCTATCGGATGCCTAGACAGGTGTTCAATGCTCAGAAGAAGGCCCAGAGCTCCATCAACTCCGGAGGATC
TAGCGGAGGCTCCTCTGGCTCTGAGACACCTGGCACAAGCGAGAGCGCAACACCTGAAAGCAGCGGGGGC
AGCAGCGGGGGGTCAGGGAAGCGAAATTACATTCTGGGGCTGGCCATTGGCATTACATCAGTGGGCTATG
GCATCATTGACTACGAGACAAGGGACGTGATCGACGCCGGCGTGAGACTGTTCAAGGAGGCCAACGTGGA
GAACAATGAGGGCCGGAGATCCAAGAGGGGAGCAAGGCGCCTGAAGCGGAGAAGGCGCCACAGAATCCAG
AGAGTGAAGAAGCTGCTGTTCGATTACAACCTGCTGACCGACCACTCCGAGCTGTCTGGCATCAATCCTT
ATGAGGCCAGAGTGAAGGGCCTGTCCCAGAAGCTGTCTGAGGAGGAGTTTAGCGCCGCCCTGCTGCACCT
GGCAAAGAGGAGAGGCGTGCACAACGTGAATGAGGTGGAGGAGGACACCGGCAACGAGCTGTCCACAAAG
GAGCAGATCAGCCGCAATTCCAAGGCCCTGGAGGAGAAGTATGTGGCCGAGCTGCAGCTGGAGCGGCTGA
AGAAGGATGGCGAGGTGAGGGGCTCCATCAATCGCTTCAAGACCTCTGACTACGTGAAGGAGGCCAAGCA
GCTGCTGAAGGTGCAGAAGGCCTACCACCAGCTGGATCAGTCCTTTATCGATACATATATCGACCTGCTG
GAGACAAGGCGCACATACTATGAGGGACCAGGAGAGGGCTCTCCCTTCGGCTGGAAGGACATCAAGGAGT
GGTACGAGATGCTGATGGGCCACTGCACCTATTTTCCAGAGGAGCTGAGAAGCGTGAAGTACGCCTATAA
CGCCGATCTGTACAACGCCCTGAATGACCTGAACAACCTGGTCATCACCAGGGATGAGAACGAGAAGCTG
GAGTACTATGAGAAGTTCCAGATCATCGAGAACGTGTTCAAGCAGAAGAAGAAGCCTACACTGAAGCAGA
TCGCCAAGGAGATCCTGGTGAACGAGGAGGACATCAAGGGCTACCGCGTGACCTCCACAGGCAAGCCAGA
GTTCACCAATCTGAAGGTGTATCACGATATCAAGGACATCACAGCCCGGAAGGAGATCATCGAGAACGCC
GAGCTGCTGGATCAGATCGCCAAGATCCTGACCATCTATCAGAGCTCCGAGGACATCCAGGAGGAGCTGA
CCAACCTGAATAGCGAGCTGACACAGGAGGAGATCGAGCAGATCAGCAATCTGAAGGGCTACACCGGCAC
ACACAACCTGAGCCTGAAGGCCATCAATCTGATCCTGGATGAGCTGTGGCACACAAACGACAATCAGATC
GCCATCTTTAACCGGCTGAAGCTGGTGCCAAAGAAGGTGGACCTGTCCCAGCAGAAGGAGATCCCAACCA
CACTGGTGGACGATTTCATCCTGTCTCCCGTGGTGAAGCGGAGCTTCATCCAGAGCATCAAAGTGATCAA
CGCCATCATCAAGAAGTACGGCCTGCCCAATGATATCATCATCGAGCTGGCCAGGGAGAAGAACTCCAAG
GACGCCCAGAAGATGATCAATGAGATGCAGAAGAGGAACCGCCAGACCAATGAGCGGATCGAGGAGATCA
TCAGAACCACAGGCAAGGAGAACGCCAAGTACCTGATCGAGAAGATCAAGCTGCACGATATGCAGGAGGG
CAAGTGTCTGTATTCTCTGGAGGCCATCCCTCTGGAGGACCTGCTGAACAATCCATTCAACTACGAGGTG
GATCACATCATCCCCCGGAGCGTGAGCTTCGACAATTCTTTTAACAATAAGGTGCTGGTGAAGCAGGAGG
AGAACAGCAAGAAGGGCAATAGGACCCCTTTCCAGTACCTGTCTAGCTCCGATTCTAAGATCAGCTACGA
GACATTCAAGAAGCACATCCTGAATCTGGCCAAGGGCAAGGGCCGCATCAGCAAGACCAAGAAGGAGTAC
CTGCTGGAGGAGCGGGACATCAACAGATTCTCCGTGCAGAAGGACTTCATCAACCGGAATCTGGTGGACA
CCAGATACGCCACACGCGGCCTGATGAATCTGCTGCGGTCTTATTTCAGAGTGAACAATCTGGATGTGAA
GGTGAAGAGCATCAACGGCGGCTTCACCTCCTTTCTGCGGAGAAAGTGGAAGTTTAAGAAGGAGCGCAAC
AAGGGCTATAAGCACCACGCCGAGGATGCCCTGATCATCGCCAATGCCGACTTCATCTTTAAGGAGTGGA
AGAAGCTGGACAAGGCCAAGAAAGTGATGGAGAACCAGATGTTCGAGGAGAAGCAGGCCGAGAGCATGCC
CGAGATCGAGACAGAGCAGGAGTACAAGGAGATTTTCATCACACCTCACCAGATCAAGCACATCAAGGAC
TTCAAGGACTACAAGTATTCTCACAGGGTGGATAAGAAGCCCAACCGCGAGCTGATCAATGACACCCTGT
ATAGCACACGGAAGGACGATAAGGGCAATACCCTGATCGTGAACAATCTGAACGGCCTGTACGACAAGGA
TAATGACAAGCTGAAGAAGCTGATCAACAAGTCTCCCGAGAAGCTGCTGATGTACCACCACGATCCTCAG
ACATATCAGAAGCTGAAGCTGATCATGGAGCAGTACGGCGACGAGAAGAACCCACTGTATAAGTACTATG
AGGAGACAGGCAACTACCTGACAAAGTATAGCAAGAAGGATAATGGCCCCGTGATCAAGAAGATCAAGTA
CTATGGCAACAAGCTGAATGCCCACCTGGACATCACCGACGATTACCCTAACTCTCGCAATAAGGTGGTG
AAGCTGAGCCTGAAGCCATACCGGTTCGACGTGTACCTGGACAACGGCGTGTATAAGTTTGTGACAGTGA
AGAATCTGGATGTGATCAAGAAGGAGAACTACTATGAGGTGAACAGCAAGTGCTACGAGGAGGCCAAGAA
GCTGAAGAAGATCAGCAACCAGGCCGAGTTCATCGCCTCTTTTTACAACAATGACCTGATCAAGATCAAT
GGCGAGCTGTATAGAGTGATCGGCGTGAACAATGATCTGCTGAACAGAATCGAAGTGAATATGATCGACA
TCACCTACAGGGAGTATCTGGAGAACATGAATGATAAGAGGCCCCCTCGCATCATCAAGACCATCGCCTC
TAAGACACAGAGCATCAAGAAGTACAGCACAGACATCCTGGGGAACCTGTATGAAGTCAAGAGCAAGAAA
CATCCTCAGATTATCAAGAAAGGCTCTGGCGGCTCAAAAAGAACCGCCGACGGCAGCGAATTCGAGCCCA
AGAAGAAGAGGAAAGTCTAATAGATCTCGACTGTGCCTTCTAGTTGCCAGCCATCTGTTGTTTGCCCCTC
CCCCGTGCCTTCCTTGACCCTGGAAGGTGCCACTCCCACTGTCCTTTCCTAATAAAATGAGGAAATTGCA
TCGCATTGTCTGAGTAGGTGTCATTCTATTCTGGGGGGTGGGGTGGGGCAGGACAGCAAGGGGGAGGATT
GGGAAGACAATAGCAGGCATGCTGGGGATGCGGTGGGCTCTATGGCTCGAGCGGCCCAAGCTTAAAAAAA
TCTCGCCAACAAGTTGACGAGATAAACACGGCATTTTGCCTTGTTTTAGTAGATTCTGTAATTTTCATTA
CAGAGTACTAAAACCGAGACGCATTAATCGTCTCGGGTGTTTCGTCCTTTCCACAAGATATATAAAGCCA
AGAAATCGAAATACTTTCAAGTTACGGTAAGCATATGATAGTCCATTTTAAAACATAATTTTAAAACTGC
AAACTACCCAAGAAATTATTACTTTCTACGTCACGTATTTTGTACTAATATCTTTGTGTTTACAGTCAAA
TTAATTCTAATTATCTCTCTAACAGCCTTGTATCGTATATGCAAATATGAAGGAATCATGGGAAATAGGC
CCTCTTCCTGCCCGACCTTGCGGCCGC
